>Addgene plasmid #179646 | CMVTO-IL12-26Sfur-B2AD-tvmvs-KKMP | addgene full sequence | sequence record 355712 | Addgene NGS Result
TGCGGTGGGCTCTATGGAGATCTATCGATGTTCTGGGGATGCGGTGGGCTCTATGGCTTCTGAGGCGGAA
AGAACCAGCTGGGGCTCTAGGGGGTATCCCC
[124 nt withheld, positions 102-225]
C
[91 nt withheld, positions 227-317]
AGGGTGATGGTTCACGTACCTAGAAGTTCCTATTCCGAAGTTCCTATTCTCTAGAAAGTATAGGAACTTC
CTTGGCCAAAAAGCCTGAACTCACCGCGACGTCTGTCGAGAAGTTTCTGATCGAAAAGTTCGACAGCGTC
TCCGACCTGATGCAGCTCTCGGAGGGCGAAGAATCTCGTGCTTTCAGCTTCGATGTAGGAGGGCGTGGAT
ATGTCCTGCGGGTAAATAGCTGCGCCGATGGTTTCTACAAAGATCGTTATGTTTATCGGCACTTTGCATC
GGCCGCGCTCCCGATTCCGGAAGTGCTTGACATTGGGGAATTCAGCGAGAGCCTGACCTATTGCATCTCC
CGCCGTGCACAGGGTGTCACGTTGCAAGACCTGCCTGAAACCGAACTGCCCGCTGTTCTGCAGCCGGTCG
CGGAGGCCATGGATGCGATCGCTGCGGCCGATCTTAGCCAGACGAGCGGGTTCGGCCCATTCGGACCGCA
AGGAATCGGTCAATACACTACATGGCGTGATTTCATATGCGCGATTGCTGATCCCCATGTGTATCACTGG
CAAACTGTGATGGACGACACCGTCAGTGCGTCCGTCGCGCAGGCTCTCGATGAGCTGATGCTTTGGGCCG
AGGACTGCCCCGAAGTCCGGCACCTCGTGCACGCGGATTTCGGCTCCAACAATGTCCTGACGGACAATGG
CCGCATAACAGCGGTCATTGACTGGAGCGAGGCGATGTTCGGGGATTCCCAATACGAGGTCGCCAACATC
TTCTTCTGGAGGCCGTGGTTGGCTTGTATGGAGCAGCAGACGCGCTACTTCGAGCGGAGGCATCCGGAGC
TTGCAGGATCGCCGCGGCTCCGGGCGTATATGCTCCGCATTGGTCTTGACCAACTCTATCAGAGCTTGGT
TGACGGCAATTTCGATGATGCAGCTTGGGCGCAGGGTCGATGCGACGCAATCGTCCGATCCGGAGCCGGG
ACTGTCGGGCGTACACAAATCGCCCGCAGAAGCGCGGCCGTCTGGACCGATGGCTGTGTAGAAGTACTCG
CCGATAGTGGAAACCGACGCCCCAGCACTCGTCCGAGGGCAAAGGAATAGCACGTACTACGAGATTTCGA
TTCCACCGCCGCCTTCTATGAAAGGTTGGGCTTCGGAATCGTTTTCCGGGACGCCGGCTGGATGATCCTC
CAGCGCGGGGATCTCATGCTGGAGTTCTTCGCCCACCCCAACTTGTTTATTGCAGCTTATAATGGTTACA
AATAAAGCAATAGCATCACAAATTTCACAAATAAAGCATTTTTTTCACTGCATTCTAGTTGTGGTTTGTC
CAAACTCATCAATGTATCTTATCATGTCTGTATACCGTCGACCTCTAGCTAGAGCTTGGCGTAATCATGG
TCATAGCTGTTTCCTGTGTGAAATTGTTATCCGCTCACAATTCCACACAACATACGAGCCGGAAGCATAA
AGTGTAAAGCCTGGGGTGCCTAATGAGTGAGCTAACTCACATTAATTGCGTTGCGCTCACTGCCCGCTTT
CCAGTCGGGAAACCTGTCGTGCCAGCTGCATTAATGAATCGGCCAACGCGCGGGGAGAGGCGGTTTGCGT
ATTGGGCGCTCTTCCGCTTCCTCGCTCACTGACTCGCTGCGCTCGGTCGTTCGGCTGCGGCGAGCGGTAT
CAGCTCACTCAAAGGCGGTAATACGGTTATCCACAGAATCAGGGGATAACGCAGGAAAGAACATGTGAGC
AAAAGGCCAGCAAAAGGCCAGGAACCGTAAAAAGGCCGCGTTGCTGGCGTTTTTCCATAGGCTCCGCCCC
CCTGACGAGCATCACAAAAATCGACGCTCAAGTCAGAGGTGGCGAAACCCGACAGGACTATAAAGATACC
AGGCGTTTCCCCCTGGAAGCTCCCTCGTGCGCTCTCCTGTTCCGACCCTGCCGCTTACCGGATACCTGTC
CGCCTTTCTCCCTTCGGGAAGCGTGGCGCTTTCTCATAGCTCACGCTGTAGGTATCTCAGTTCGGTGTAG
GTCGTTCGCTCCAAGCTGGGCTGTGTGCACGAACCCCCCGTTCAGCCCGACCGCTGCGCCTTATCCGGTA
ACTATCGTCTTGAGTCCAACCCGGTAAGACACGACTTATCGCCACTGGCAGCAGCCACTGGTAACAGGAT
TAGCAGAGCGAGGTATGTAGGCGGTGCTACAGAGTTCTTGAAGTGGTGGCCTAACTACGGCTACACTAGA
AGAACAGTATTTGGTATCTGCGCTCTGCTGAAGCCAGTTACCTTCGGAAAAAGAGTTGGTAGCTCTTGAT
CCGGCAAACAAACCACCGCTGGTAGCGGTGGTTTTTTTGTTTGCAAGCAGCAGATTACGCGCAGAAAAAA
AGGATCTCAAGAAGATCCTTTGATCTTTTCTACGGGGTCTGACGCTCAGTGGAACGAAAACTCACGTTAA
GGGATTTTGGTCATGAGATTATCAAAAAGGATCTTCACCTAGATCCTTTTAAATTAAAAATGAAGTTTTA
AATCAATCTAAAGTATATATGAGTAAACTTGGTCTGACAGTTACCAATGCTTAATCAGTGAGGCACCTAT
CTCAGCGATCTGTCTATTTCGTTCATCCATAGTTGCCTGACTCCCCGTCGTGTAGATAACTACGATACGG
GAGGGCTTACCATCTGGCCCCAGTGCTGCAATGATACCGCGAGACCCACGCTCACCGGCTCCAGATTTAT
CAGCAATAAACCAGCCAGCCGGAAGGGCCGAGCGCAGAAGTGGTCCTGCAACTTTATCCGCCTCCATCCA
GTCTATTAATTGTTGCCGGGAAGCTAGAGTAAGTAGTTCGCCAGTTAATAGTTTGCGCAACGTTGTTGCC
ATTGCTACAGGCATCGTGGTGTCACGCTCGTCGTTTGGTATGGCTTCATTCAGCTCCGGTTCCCAACGAT
CAAGGCGAGTTACATGATCCCCCATGTTGTGCAAAAAAGCGGTTAGCTCCTTCGGTCCTCCGATCGTTGT
CAGAAGTAAGTTGGCCGCAGTGTTATCACTCATGGTTATGGCAGCACTGCATAATTCTCTTACTGTCATG
CCATCCGTAAGATGCTTTTCTGTGACTGGTGAGTACTCAACCAAGTCATTCTGAGAATAGTGTATGCGGC
GACCGAGTTGCTCTTGCCCGGCGTCAATACGGGATAATACCGCGCCACATAGCAGAACTTTAAAAGTGCT
CATCATTGGAAAACGTTCTTCGGGGCGAAAACTCTCAAGGATCTTACCGCTGTTGAGATCCAGTTCGATG
TAACCCACTCGTGCACCCAACTGATCTTCAGCATCTTTTACTTTCACCAGCGTTTCTGGGTGAGCAAAAA
CAGGAAGGCAAAATGCCGCAAAAAAGGGAATAAGGGCGACACGGAAATGTTGAATACTCATACTCTTCCT
TTTTCAATATTATTGAAGCATTTATCAGGGTTATTGTCTCATGAGCGGATACATATTTGAATGTATTTAG
AAAAATAAACAAATAGGGGTTCCGCGCACATTTCCCCGAAAAGTGCCACCTGACGTCGACGGATCGGGAG
ATCTCCCGATCCCCTATGGTGCACTCTCAGTACAATCTGCTCTGATGCCGCATAGTTAAGCCAGTATCTG
CTCCCTGCTTGTGTGTTGGAGGTCGCTGAGTAGTGCGCGAGCAAAATTTAAGCTACAACAAGGCAAGGCT
TGACCGACAATTGCATGAAGAATCTGCTTAGGGTTAGGCGTTTTGCGCTGCTTCGTACGGGCCAGATATA
CGCGTTGACATTGATTATTGACTAGTTATTAATAGTAATCAATTACGGGGTCATTAGTTCATAGCCCATA
TATGGAGTTCCGCGTTACATAACTTACGGTAAATGGCCCGCCTGGCTGACCGCCCAACGACCCCCGCCCA
TTGACGTCAATAATGACGTATGTTCCCATAGTAACGCCAATAGGGACTTTCCATTGACGTCAATGGGTGG
AGTATTTACGGTAAACTGCCCACTTGGCAGTACATCAAGTGTATCATATGCCAAGTACGCCCCCTATTGA
CGTCAATGACGGTAAATGGCCCGCCTGGCATTATGCCCAGTACATGACCTTATGGGACTTTCCTACTTGG
CAGTACATCTACGTATTAGTCATCGCTATTACCATGGTGATGCGGTTTTGGCAGTACATCAATGGGCGTG
GATAGCGGTTTGACTCACGGGGATTTCCAAGTCTCCACCCCATTGACGTCAATGGGAGTTTGTTTTGGCA
CCAAAATCAACGGGACTTTCCAAAATGTCGTAACAACTCCGCCCCATTGACGCAAATGGGCGGTAGGCGT
GTACGGTGGGAGGTCTATATAAGCAGAGCTCTCCCTATCAGTGATAGAGATCTCCCTATCAGTGATAGAG
ATCGTCGACGAGCTCGTTTAGTGAACCGTCAGATCGCCTGGAGACGCCATCCACGCTGTTTTGACCTCCA
TAGAAGACACCGGGACCGATCCAGCCTCCGGACTCTAGCGTTTAAACTTAAGCTTCGCCACCATGTGTCA
CCAGCAATTGGTGATCAGTTGGTTTTCCCTAGTTTTCCTCGCGAGTCCACTGGTCGCCATCTGGGAACTT
AAAAAGGACGTGTATGTCGTGGAACTCGATTGGTATCCTGACGCGCCGGGCGAGATGGTCGTGTTGACAT
GTGATACCCCAGAGGAGGATGGAATAACGTGGACTCTGGATCAGTCCAGCGAGGTCCTGGGAAGTGGAAA
AACCCTTACCATCCAGGTGAAGGAGTTTGGTGATGCAGGACAATACACATGCCACAAGGGGGGAGAAGTG
TTGTCCCATTCCCTGCTGCTGCTCCACAAAAAAGAAGACGGCATCTGGTCAACTGACATTCTTAAGGACC
AGAAAGAACCTAAAAACAAGACGTTCCTGCGTTGCGAAGCTAAAAACTATAGTGGGAGATTCACATGCTG
GTGGCTCACCACTATTAGCACTGACTTAACGTTCAGCGTGAAGTCTTCGAGGGGGTCGAGCGACCCGCAG
GGGGTGACATGCGGTGCAGCTACTCTGTCTGCCGAGCGGGTGCGGGGTGATAATAAGGAATACGAGTATT
CAGTAGAGTGCCAGGAAGATTCAGCATGTCCCGCCGCCGAAGAGTCTTTACCCATTGAGGTGATGGTAGA
CGCTGTGCACAAACTGAAGTACGAGAATTACACATCATCCTTCTTCATACGCGATATCATCAAGCCTGAC
CCCCCCAAGAACCTCCAGCTGAAGCCCCTGAAGAATAGCAGGCAAGTTGAAGTGAGTTGGGAGTACCCTG
ATACGTGGTCTACACCTCATAGTTATTTTTCCCTAACATTCTGTGTTCAGGTACAAGGCAAATCCAAACG
CGAGAAGAAAGATAGGGTCTTTACCGACAAAACATCAGCAACCGTCATTTGCAGAAAGAATGCCAGCATC
TCCGTGAGGGCACAGGACCGATATTACTCTAGCAGTTGGAGCGAGTGGGCCTCCGTGCCATGCAGCGGCG
GAGGCGGATCCGGTGGAGGAGGATCAGGCGGTGGTGGTTCCCGGAATTTGCCCGTGGCGACCCCCGACCC
TGGGATGTTTCCATGCCTCCACCACTCTCAAAACCTCCTTAGAGCCGTTAGCAACATGCTCCAGAAAGCT
CGGCAAACTCTGGAATTCTACCCATGTACTAGCGAAGAGATTGATCATGAAGATATCACCAAGGACAAGA
CATCCACTGTTGAGGCTTGCTTACCATTAGAGCTGACCAAGAATGAATCTTGTCTCAACAGCCGCGAGAC
ATCTTTTATCACCAACGGTTCATGTCTGGCCTCCCGCAAGACCTCTTTTATGATGGCCCTGTGCTTGAGT
TCCATCTACGAGGACCTGAAGATGTACCAGGTAGAGTTCAAGACAATGAACGCTAAGTTGTTGATGGACC
CTAAAAGACAGATTTTCCTGGACCAGAATATGCTGGCTGTGATTGATGAGCTGATGCAGGCTCTTAACTT
CAACTCTGAAACCGTCCCACAGAAGAGTTCTCTTGAAGAGCCCGATTTCTATAAAACCAAAATAAAACTC
TGTATCCTGCTTCATGCCTTCCGTATCCGAGCCGTCACTATTGACAGAGTTATGTCATACCTAAACGCAA
GCGGATCCTCTGGCAGAAGCAAAAGAAGCGTCATTGACGGCTTTACCCTGACCAGCGACGAGGTGTGGGT
GGTGGGCATGGGCATCGTCATGTCTCTCATCGTCCTGGCCATCGTGTTTGGCAATGTGCTGGTCATCACA
GCCATTGCCAAGTTCGAGCGTCTGCAGACGGTCACCGGGGGCGGCTCTCTCGAGACGGTTAGATTCCAGA
GTGGCAGTGGAGGTACCAAGTACAAAAGCAGACGCAGTTTTATTGATGAAAAGAAAATGCCTTAGGGCCC
GAACAAAAACTCATCTCAGAAGAGGATCTGAATAGCGCCGTCGACCATCATCATAATCATCATTGAGTTT
AAACCCGCTGATCAGCCTCGACTGTGCCTTCTAGTTGCCAGCCATCTGTTGTTTGCCCCTCCCCCGTGCC
TTCCTTGACCCTGGAAGGTGCCACTCCCACTGTCCTTTCCTAATAAAATGAGGAAATTGCATCGCATTGT
CTGAGTAGGTGTCATTCTATTCTGGGGGGTGGGGTGGGGCAGGACAGCAAGGGGGAGGATTGGGAAGACA
ATAGCAGGCATGCTGGGGA
Features (pLannotate 1.2.2; 24 found; start..end, strand, type, name):
     33..56      +  polyA_signal   bGH poly(A) signal (fragment): bovine growth hormone polyadenylation signal
     60..81      +  promoter       SV40 promoter (fragment): SV40 enhancer and early promoter
    102..335     +  rep_origin     f1 ori (fragment) (sequence partly withheld): f1 bacteriophage origin of replication; arrow indicates direction of (+) strand synthesis
    340..387     +  protein_bind   FRT: FLP-mediated recombination occurs in the 8-bp core sequence TCTAGAAA (Turan and Bode, 2011). FLP recombinase from the Saccharomyces cerevisiae 2μ plasmid
    395..1417    +  CDS            HygR: aminoglycoside phosphotransferase from E. coli; aph(4)-Ia; confers resistance to hygromycin
   1427..1552    +  CDS            ble (fragment): BLE_KLEPN - Experimental evidence at protein level: Swiss-Prot protein existence level 1. Binding protein with a strong affinity to the bleomycin family of antibiotics. Binds to CL990; an antimitotic-antibiotic compound. From Klebsiella pneumoniae.
   1547..1668    +  polyA_signal   SV40 poly(A) signal: SV40 polyadenylation signal
   1741..1757    -  protein_bind   lac operator: The lac repressor binds to the lac operator to inhibit transcription in E. coli. This inhibition can be relieved by adding lactose or isopropyl-β-D-thiogalactopyranoside (IPTG). lac repressor encoded by lacI
   1765..1795    -  promoter       lac promoter: promoter for the E. coli lac operon
   1810..1831    -  protein_bind   CAP binding site: CAP binding activates transcription in the presence of cAMP. E. coli catabolite activator protein
   1844..1936    -  CDS            lacI (fragment): lac repressor; lacI; The lac repressor binds to the lac operator to inhibit transcription in E. coli. This inhibition can be relieved by adding lactose or isopropyl-β-D-thiogalactopyranoside (IPTG).
   2119..2707    -  rep_origin     ori: high-copy-number ColE1/pMB1/pBR322/pUC origin of replication
   2878..3738    -  CDS            AmpR: β-lactamase; bla; confers resistance to ampicillin, carbenicillin, and related antibiotics
   3739..3843    -  promoter       AmpR promoter: bla
   3902..3954    -  misc_feature   bom (fragment): basis of mobility region from pBR322
   4104..4483    +  enhancer       CMV enhancer: human cytomegalovirus immediate early enhancer
   4484..4687    +  promoter       CMV promoter: human cytomegalovirus (CMV) immediate early promoter
   4689..4708    +  promoter       PLtetO-1 promoter (fragment): modified phage lambda PL promoter with tet operator sites (Lutz and Bujard, 1997)
   4710..4729    +  promoter       PLtetO-1 promoter (fragment): modified phage lambda PL promoter with tet operator sites (Lutz and Bujard, 1997)
   4737..4770    +  promoter       TRE3GV promoter (fragment): 3rd-generation Tet-responsive promoter that can be activated by binding of Tet-On® 3G, optimized for retroviral and lentiviral vectors
   4860..5843    +  CDS            IL12B: IL12B_HUMAN - Also known as NKSF2. Experimental evidence at protein level: Swiss-Prot protein existence level 1. Associates with IL23A to form the IL-23 interleukin, a heterodimeric cytokine which functions in innate and adaptive immunity. IL-23 may constitute with IL-17 an acute response to infection in peripheral tissues. IL-23 binds to a heterodimeric receptor complex composed of IL12RB1 and IL23R, activates the Jak-Stat signaling cascade, stimulates memory rather than naive T-cells and promotes production of proinflammatory cytokines. IL-23 induces autoimmune inflammation and thus may be r
   5886..6479    +  CDS            IL12A (fragment): IL12A_HUMAN - Also known as NKSF1. Experimental evidence at protein level: Swiss-Prot protein existence level 1. Cytokine that can act as a growth factor for activated T and NK cells, enhance the lytic activity of NK/lymphokine-activated killer cells, and stimulate the production of IFN-gamma by resting PBMC. From Homo sapiens (Human).
   6522..6653    +  CDS            ADRB2 (fragment): ADRB2_HUMAN - Also known as ADRB2R, B2AR. Experimental evidence at protein level: Swiss-Prot protein existence level 1. Beta-adrenergic receptors mediate the catecholamine-induced activation of adenylate cyclase through the action of G proteins. The beta-2-adrenergic receptor binds epinephrine with an approximately 30- fold greater affinity than it does norepinephrine. From Homo sapiens (Human).
   6849..17      +  polyA_signal   bGH poly(A) signal (across the origin): bovine growth hormone polyadenylation signal
