[The description below was written by a language model from this plasmid's Addgene catalogue record and pLannotate feature annotations shown in this document.]
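Description:
CMVTO-IL12-26Sfur-B2AD-tvmvs-KKMP is a 7,056 bp mammalian expression plasmid built on a CMVTO-FlpIn backbone. It is designed to make interleukin-12 secretion dependent on the activity of tobacco vein mottling virus protease (TVMVP). In bacteria it is maintained through a high-copy ColE1/pUC-type origin and selected with ampicillin via the β-lactamase gene. A fragment of the f1 origin and remnants of lac regulatory sequence are also annotated. For mammalian cells, the backbone carries an FRT site placed directly upstream of a hygromycin resistance coding sequence followed by an SV40 polyadenylation signal. This is the usual Flp-In arrangement, in which FLP-mediated integration at a genomic FRT landing site puts the marker under a resident promoter so that stable single-copy integrants can be selected.

The expression cassette uses the CMV enhancer and immediate-early promoter followed by short tet-operator-containing matches. This fits the "TO" in the name and suggests the promoter can be repressed by Tet repressor and induced by tetracycline or doxycycline in suitable host cells. It drives a single open reading frame in which human IL12B (p40) is followed after a short gap by IL12A (p35), apparently as a single-chain IL-12, and then by a fragment of the β2-adrenergic receptor, ending at a bGH polyadenylation signal. The remaining elements are not annotated in the feature table and are inferred from the construct name. These are a furin-cleavable linker ("26Sfur"), a TVMV protease cleavage site ("tvmvs") and a C-terminal KKMP motif, which resembles a dilysine endoplasmic reticulum retention signal. In the RELEASE design named in the record, the cytokine would be held in the ER as a membrane-tethered fusion until TVMVP removes the retention motif. The protein could then traffic onward, and furin processing would release soluble IL-12. The construct is used for engineering protease-controlled secretion of intercellular signals.
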