Addgene plasmid #179646: CMVTO-IL12-26Sfur-B2AD-tvmvs-KKMP
Purpose: TVMVP-inducible IL-12 RELEASE construct
Depositing lab: Xiaojing Gao. Publication: Protease-controlled secretion and display of intercellular signals. Vlahos AE, Kang J, Aldrete CA, Zhu R, Chong LS, Elowitz MB, Gao XJ. Nat Commun. 2022 Feb 17;13(1):912. doi: 10.1038/s41467-022-28623-y. PubMed 35177637.
Backbone
  Vector backbone: CMVTO-FlpIn
  Vector type: Mammalian Expression
Growth in bacteria
  Bacterial resistance: Ampicillin, 100 μg/mL
  Growth temperature: 37°C
  Growth strain: DH5alpha
  Copy number: High Copy
Gene/Insert
  Gene/Insert name: IL12 A/B (alt name: IL-12 alpha and beta subunit)
  Species: H. sapiens (human)
Terms and licenses: Academic/Nonprofit Terms; Industry Terms: Not Available to Industry
How to cite: CMVTO-IL12-26Sfur-B2AD-tvmvs-KKMP was a gift from Xiaojing Gao (Addgene plasmid # 179646 ; http://n2t.net/addgene:179646 ; RRID:Addgene_179646)
